Addgene plasmid #207090: MDC1 N-terminal sgRNA
Purpose: pX330 based plasmid for expression of Cas9 and the GTATCCTTCCCAGATCATGG sgRNA to target the MDC1 locus.
Depositing lab: Jens Schmidt. Depositing organization: Michigan State University. Publication: Systematic analysis of the molecular and biophysical properties of key DNA damage response factors. Heyza JR, Mikhova M, Bahl A, Broadbent DG, Schmidt JC. Elife. 2023 Jun 21;12:e87086. doi: 10.7554/eLife.87086. PubMed 37341699.
Backbone
  Vector backbone: pX330 Addgene #42230
  Backbone size w/o insert (bp): 8484
  Vector type: Mammalian Expression
Growth in bacteria
  Bacterial resistance: Ampicillin, 100 μg/mL
  Growth temperature: 37°C
  Growth strain: DH5alpha
  Copy number: High Copy
Gene/Insert
  Gene/Insert name: GTATCCTTCCCAGATCATGG
  Species: H. sapiens (human)
  Promoter: CMV and U6
  Cloning method: Restriction Enzyme; 5′ cloning site BbsI (unknown if destroyed); 3′ cloning site BbsI (unknown if destroyed)
  Sequencing primers: 5′ U6 forward
Terms and licenses: Academic/Nonprofit Terms; Industry Terms: Not Available to Industry
How to cite: MDC1 N-terminal sgRNA was a gift from Jens Schmidt (Addgene plasmid # 207090 ; http://n2t.net/addgene:207090 ; RRID:Addgene_207090)
