[The description below was written by a language model from this plasmid's Addgene catalogue record and pLannotate feature annotations shown in this document.]
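Description:
MDC1 N-terminal sgRNA is a pX330-derived mammalian expression plasmid that delivers both components of the Streptococcus pyogenes CRISPR/Cas9 system from a single vector, here programmed to cut at the human MDC1 locus. A 20-nucleotide guide was cloned by restriction cloning into the BbsI sites of the backbone, placing it between the human U6 RNA polymerase III promoter and the Cas9 guide RNA scaffold so that a complete single guide RNA is transcribed in transfected cells. The annotation also picks up a second, partial scaffold fragment immediately downstream.

The second cassette drives Cas9. The catalogue lists the promoter as CMV, but the feature table shows a composite arrangement of CMV enhancer, chicken β-actin promoter and a hybrid CBA/MVM intron. The Cas9 coding sequence is annotated as adjoining N- and C-terminal portions that are contiguous and so represent the full-length nuclease. It is followed by a bipartite nucleoplasmin nuclear localization signal and a bovine growth hormone polyadenylation signal. A single AAV2 inverted terminal repeat lies downstream. With only one ITR annotated, nothing in the record suggests the plasmid is meant for AAV packaging.

The plasmid is maintained in E. coli at high copy through a ColE1/pUC-type origin with ampicillin selection via β-lactamase, and it also carries an f1 phage origin. No mammalian selection marker or reporter is annotated. The name and stated purpose indicate use for cleaving near the N-terminal end of the MDC1 coding region. This would suit genome editing such as N-terminal tagging of this DNA damage response factor, but the record does not describe a donor template or the specific edit.
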