Features (pLannotate 1.2.2; 18 found; start..end, strand, type, name):
      6..246     +  promoter       U6 promoter: RNA polymerase III promoter for human U6 snRNA
    276..351     +  misc_RNA       gRNA scaffold: guide RNA scaffold for the Streptococcus pyogenes CRISPR/Cas9 system
    358..401     +  misc_RNA       gRNA scaffold (fragment): guide RNA scaffold for the Streptococcus pyogenes CRISPR/Cas9 system
    448..733     +  enhancer       CMV enhancer: human cytomegalovirus immediate early enhancer; contains an 18-bp deletion relative to the standard CMV enhancer
    735..1013    +  promoter       chicken β-actin promoter: No description available
   1014..1241    +  intron         hybrid intron: hybrid between chicken β-actin (CBA) and minute virus of mice (MMV) introns (Gray et al., 2011)
   1379..2980    +  CDS            Cas9(N): N-terminal portion of Streptococcus pyogenes Cas9 (Zetsche et al., 2015)
   2981..5479    +  CDS            Cas9(C): C-terminal portion of Streptococcus pyogenes Cas9 (Zetsche et al., 2015)
   5480..5527    +  CDS            nucleoplasmin NLS: bipartite nuclear localization signal from nucleoplasmin
   5561..5672    +  polyA_signal   bGH poly(A) signal: bovine growth hormone polyadenylation signal
   5777..5917    +  repeat_region  AAV2 ITR: inverted terminal repeat of adeno-associated virus serotype 2 inverted
   5922..5973    -  misc_feature   bom (fragment): basis of mobility region from pBR322
   5992..6447    +  rep_origin     f1 ori (sequence partly withheld): f1 bacteriophage origin of replication; arrow indicates direction of (+) strand synthesis
   6448..6497    -  misc_feature   bom (fragment): basis of mobility region from pBR322
   6599..6634    -  CDS            rop (fragment): Rop protein, which maintains plasmids at low copy number; rop
   6729..6833    +  promoter       AmpR promoter: bla
   6834..7694    +  CDS            AmpR: β-lactamase; bla; confers resistance to ampicillin, carbenicillin, and related antibiotics
   7865..8453    +  rep_origin     ori: high-copy-number ColE1/pMB1/pBR322/pUC origin of replication
>Addgene plasmid #207090 | MDC1 N-terminal sgRNA | addgene full sequence | sequence record 427340 | Addgene NGS Result
CATGTGAGGGCCTATTTCCCATGATTCCTTCATATTTGCATATACGATACAAGGCTGTTAGAGAGATAAT
TGGAATTAATTTGACTGTAAACACAAAGATATTAGTACAAAATACGTGACGTAGAAAGTAATAATTTCTT
GGGTAGTTTGCAGTTTTAAAATTATGTTTTAAAATGGACTATCATATGCTTACCGTAACTTGAAAGTATT
TCGATTTCTTGGCTTTATATATCTTGTGGAAAGGACGAAACACCGGTATCCTTCCCAGATCATGGGTTTT
AGAGCTAGAAATAGCAAGTTAAAATAAGGCTAGTCCGTTATCAACTTGAAAAAGTGGCACCGAGTCGGTG
CTTTTTTGTTTTAGAGCTAGAAATAGCAAGTTAAAATAAGGCTAGTCCGTTTTTAGCGCGTGCGCCAATT
CTGCAGACAAATGGCTCTAGAGGTACCCGTTACATAACTTACGGTAAATGGCCCGCCTGGCTGACCGCCC
AACGACCCCCGCCCATTGACGTCAATAGTAACGCCAATAGGGACTTTCCATTGACGTCAATGGGTGGAGT
ATTTACGGTAAACTGCCCACTTGGCAGTACATCAAGTGTATCATATGCCAAGTACGCCCCCTATTGACGT
CAATGACGGTAAATGGCCCGCCTGGCATTGTGCCCAGTACATGACCTTATGGGACTTTCCTACTTGGCAG
TACATCTACGTATTAGTCATCGCTATTACCATGGTCGAGGTGAGCCCCACGTTCTGCTTCACTCTCCCCA
TCTCCCCCCCCTCCCCACCCCCAATTTTGTATTTATTTATTTTTTAATTATTTTGTGCAGCGATGGGGGC
GGGGGGGGGGGGGGGGGCGCGCGCCAGGCGGGGCGGGGCGGGGCGAGGGGCGGGGCGGGGCGAGGCGGAG
AGGTGCGGCGGCAGCCAATCAGAGCGGCGCGCTCCGAAAGTTTCCTTTTATGGCGAGGCGGCGGCGGCGG
CGGCCCTATAAAAAGCGAAGCGCGCGGCGGGCGGGAGTCGCTGCGCGCTGCCTTCGCCCCGTGCCCCGCT
CCGCCGCCGCCTCGCGCCGCCCGCCCCGGCTCTGACTGACCGCGTTACTCCCACAGGTGAGCGGGCGGGA
CGGCCCTTCTCCTCCGGGCTGTAATTAGCTGAGCAAGAGGTAAGGGTTTAAGGGATGGTTGGTTGGTGGG
GTATTAATGTTTAATTACCTGGAGCACCTGCCTGAAATCACTTTTTTTCAGGTTGGACCGGTGCCACCAT
GGACTATAAGGACCACGACGGAGACTACAAGGATCATGATATTGATTACAAAGACGATGACGATAAGATG
GCCCCAAAGAAGAAGCGGAAGGTCGGTATCCACGGAGTCCCAGCAGCCGACAAGAAGTACAGCATCGGCC
TGGACATCGGCACCAACTCTGTGGGCTGGGCCGTGATCACCGACGAGTACAAGGTGCCCAGCAAGAAATT
CAAGGTGCTGGGCAACACCGACCGGCACAGCATCAAGAAGAACCTGATCGGAGCCCTGCTGTTCGACAGC
GGCGAAACAGCCGAGGCCACCCGGCTGAAGAGAACCGCCAGAAGAAGATACACCAGACGGAAGAACCGGA
TCTGCTATCTGCAAGAGATCTTCAGCAACGAGATGGCCAAGGTGGACGACAGCTTCTTCCACAGACTGGA
AGAGTCCTTCCTGGTGGAAGAGGATAAGAAGCACGAGCGGCACCCCATCTTCGGCAACATCGTGGACGAG
GTGGCCTACCACGAGAAGTACCCCACCATCTACCACCTGAGAAAGAAACTGGTGGACAGCACCGACAAGG
CCGACCTGCGGCTGATCTATCTGGCCCTGGCCCACATGATCAAGTTCCGGGGCCACTTCCTGATCGAGGG
CGACCTGAACCCCGACAACAGCGACGTGGACAAGCTGTTCATCCAGCTGGTGCAGACCTACAACCAGCTG
TTCGAGGAAAACCCCATCAACGCCAGCGGCGTGGACGCCAAGGCCATCCTGTCTGCCAGACTGAGCAAGA
GCAGACGGCTGGAAAATCTGATCGCCCAGCTGCCCGGCGAGAAGAAGAATGGCCTGTTCGGAAACCTGAT
TGCCCTGAGCCTGGGCCTGACCCCCAACTTCAAGAGCAACTTCGACCTGGCCGAGGATGCCAAACTGCAG
CTGAGCAAGGACACCTACGACGACGACCTGGACAACCTGCTGGCCCAGATCGGCGACCAGTACGCCGACC
TGTTTCTGGCCGCCAAGAACCTGTCCGACGCCATCCTGCTGAGCGACATCCTGAGAGTGAACACCGAGAT
CACCAAGGCCCCCCTGAGCGCCTCTATGATCAAGAGATACGACGAGCACCACCAGGACCTGACCCTGCTG
AAAGCTCTCGTGCGGCAGCAGCTGCCTGAGAAGTACAAAGAGATTTTCTTCGACCAGAGCAAGAACGGCT
ACGCCGGCTACATTGACGGCGGAGCCAGCCAGGAAGAGTTCTACAAGTTCATCAAGCCCATCCTGGAAAA
GATGGACGGCACCGAGGAACTGCTCGTGAAGCTGAACAGAGAGGACCTGCTGCGGAAGCAGCGGACCTTC
GACAACGGCAGCATCCCCCACCAGATCCACCTGGGAGAGCTGCACGCCATTCTGCGGCGGCAGGAAGATT
TTTACCCATTCCTGAAGGACAACCGGGAAAAGATCGAGAAGATCCTGACCTTCCGCATCCCCTACTACGT
GGGCCCTCTGGCCAGGGGAAACAGCAGATTCGCCTGGATGACCAGAAAGAGCGAGGAAACCATCACCCCC
TGGAACTTCGAGGAAGTGGTGGACAAGGGCGCTTCCGCCCAGAGCTTCATCGAGCGGATGACCAACTTCG
ATAAGAACCTGCCCAACGAGAAGGTGCTGCCCAAGCACAGCCTGCTGTACGAGTACTTCACCGTGTATAA
CGAGCTGACCAAAGTGAAATACGTGACCGAGGGAATGAGAAAGCCCGCCTTCCTGAGCGGCGAGCAGAAA
AAGGCCATCGTGGACCTGCTGTTCAAGACCAACCGGAAAGTGACCGTGAAGCAGCTGAAAGAGGACTACT
TCAAGAAAATCGAGTGCTTCGACTCCGTGGAAATCTCCGGCGTGGAAGATCGGTTCAACGCCTCCCTGGG
CACATACCACGATCTGCTGAAAATTATCAAGGACAAGGACTTCCTGGACAATGAGGAAAACGAGGACATT
CTGGAAGATATCGTGCTGACCCTGACACTGTTTGAGGACAGAGAGATGATCGAGGAACGGCTGAAAACCT
ATGCCCACCTGTTCGACGACAAAGTGATGAAGCAGCTGAAGCGGCGGAGATACACCGGCTGGGGCAGGCT
GAGCCGGAAGCTGATCAACGGCATCCGGGACAAGCAGTCCGGCAAGACAATCCTGGATTTCCTGAAGTCC
GACGGCTTCGCCAACAGAAACTTCATGCAGCTGATCCACGACGACAGCCTGACCTTTAAAGAGGACATCC
AGAAAGCCCAGGTGTCCGGCCAGGGCGATAGCCTGCACGAGCACATTGCCAATCTGGCCGGCAGCCCCGC
CATTAAGAAGGGCATCCTGCAGACAGTGAAGGTGGTGGACGAGCTCGTGAAAGTGATGGGCCGGCACAAG
CCCGAGAACATCGTGATCGAAATGGCCAGAGAGAACCAGACCACCCAGAAGGGACAGAAGAACAGCCGCG
AGAGAATGAAGCGGATCGAAGAGGGCATCAAAGAGCTGGGCAGCCAGATCCTGAAAGAACACCCCGTGGA
AAACACCCAGCTGCAGAACGAGAAGCTGTACCTGTACTACCTGCAGAATGGGCGGGATATGTACGTGGAC
CAGGAACTGGACATCAACCGGCTGTCCGACTACGATGTGGACCATATCGTGCCTCAGAGCTTTCTGAAGG
ACGACTCCATCGACAACAAGGTGCTGACCAGAAGCGACAAGAACCGGGGCAAGAGCGACAACGTGCCCTC
CGAAGAGGTCGTGAAGAAGATGAAGAACTACTGGCGGCAGCTGCTGAACGCCAAGCTGATTACCCAGAGA
AAGTTCGACAATCTGACCAAGGCCGAGAGAGGCGGCCTGAGCGAACTGGATAAGGCCGGCTTCATCAAGA
GACAGCTGGTGGAAACCCGGCAGATCACAAAGCACGTGGCACAGATCCTGGACTCCCGGATGAACACTAA
GTACGACGAGAATGACAAGCTGATCCGGGAAGTGAAAGTGATCACCCTGAAGTCCAAGCTGGTGTCCGAT
TTCCGGAAGGATTTCCAGTTTTACAAAGTGCGCGAGATCAACAACTACCACCACGCCCACGACGCCTACC
TGAACGCCGTCGTGGGAACCGCCCTGATCAAAAAGTACCCTAAGCTGGAAAGCGAGTTCGTGTACGGCGA
CTACAAGGTGTACGACGTGCGGAAGATGATCGCCAAGAGCGAGCAGGAAATCGGCAAGGCTACCGCCAAG
TACTTCTTCTACAGCAACATCATGAACTTTTTCAAGACCGAGATTACCCTGGCCAACGGCGAGATCCGGA
AGCGGCCTCTGATCGAGACAAACGGCGAAACCGGGGAGATCGTGTGGGATAAGGGCCGGGATTTTGCCAC
CGTGCGGAAAGTGCTGAGCATGCCCCAAGTGAATATCGTGAAAAAGACCGAGGTGCAGACAGGCGGCTTC
AGCAAAGAGTCTATCCTGCCCAAGAGGAACAGCGATAAGCTGATCGCCAGAAAGAAGGACTGGGACCCTA
AGAAGTACGGCGGCTTCGACAGCCCCACCGTGGCCTATTCTGTGCTGGTGGTGGCCAAAGTGGAAAAGGG
CAAGTCCAAGAAACTGAAGAGTGTGAAAGAGCTGCTGGGGATCACCATCATGGAAAGAAGCAGCTTCGAG
AAGAATCCCATCGACTTTCTGGAAGCCAAGGGCTACAAAGAAGTGAAAAAGGACCTGATCATCAAGCTGC
CTAAGTACTCCCTGTTCGAGCTGGAAAACGGCCGGAAGAGAATGCTGGCCTCTGCCGGCGAACTGCAGAA
GGGAAACGAACTGGCCCTGCCCTCCAAATATGTGAACTTCCTGTACCTGGCCAGCCACTATGAGAAGCTG
AAGGGCTCCCCCGAGGATAATGAGCAGAAACAGCTGTTTGTGGAACAGCACAAGCACTACCTGGACGAGA
TCATCGAGCAGATCAGCGAGTTCTCCAAGAGAGTGATCCTGGCCGACGCTAATCTGGACAAAGTGCTGTC
CGCCTACAACAAGCACCGGGATAAGCCCATCAGAGAGCAGGCCGAGAATATCATCCACCTGTTTACCCTG
ACCAATCTGGGAGCCCCTGCCGCCTTCAAGTACTTTGACACCACCATCGACCGGAAGAGGTACACCAGCA
CCAAAGAGGTGCTGGACGCCACCCTGATCCACCAGAGCATCACCGGCCTGTACGAGACACGGATCGACCT
GTCTCAGCTGGGAGGCGACAAAAGGCCGGCGGCCACGAAAAAGGCCGGCCAGGCAAAAAAGAAAAAGTAA
GAATTCCTAGAGCTCGCTGATCAGCCTCGACTGTGCCTTCTAGTTGCCAGCCATCTGTTGTTTGCCCCTC
CCCCGTGCCTTCCTTGACCCTGGAAGGTGCCACTCCCACTGTCCTTTCCTAATAAAATGAGGAAATTGCA
TCGCATTGTCTGAGTAGGTGTCATTCTATTCTGGGGGGTGGGGTGGGGCAGGACAGCAAGGGGGAGGATT
GGGAAGAGAATAGCAGGCATGCTGGGGAGCGGCCGCAGGAACCCCTAGTGATGGAGTTGGCCACTCCCTC
TCTGCGCGCTCGCTCGCTCACTGAGGCCGGGCGACCAAAGGTCGCCCGACGCCCGGGCTTTGCCCGGGCG
GCCTCAGTGAGCGAGCGAGCGCGCAGCTGCCTGCAGGGGCGCCTGATGCGGTATTTTCTCCTTACGCATC
TGTGCGGTATTTCACACCGCATA
[95 nt withheld, positions 5974-6068]
T
[46 nt withheld, positions 6070-6115]
C
[141 nt withheld, positions 6117-6257]
CCTTTGACGTTGGAGTCCACGTTCTTT
[37 nt withheld, positions 6285-6321]
ACTCTATCTCGGGCTATTCTTTTGATTTATAAGGGATTTTGCCGATTTCGGTCTATTGGTTAAAAAATGA
GCTGATTTAACAAAAATTTAACGCGAATTTTAACAAAATATTAACGTTTACAATTTTATGGTGCACTCTC
AGTACAATCTGCTCTGATGCCGCATAGTTAAGCCAGCCCCGACACCCGCCAACACCCGCTGACGCGCCCT
GACGGGCTTGTCTGCTCCCGGCATCCGCTTACAGACAAGCTGTGACCGTCTCCGGGAGCTGCATGTGTCA
GAGGTTTTCACCGTCATCACCGAAACGCGCGAGACGAAAGGGCCTCGTGATACGCCTATTTTTATAGGTT
AATGTCATGATAATAATGGTTTCTTAGACGTCAGGTGGCACTTTTCGGGGAAATGTGCGCGGAACCCCTA
TTTGTTTATTTTTCTAAATACATTCAAATATGTATCCGCTCATGAGACAATAACCCTGATAAATGCTTCA
ATAATATTGAAAAAGGAAGAGTATGAGTATTCAACATTTCCGTGTCGCCCTTATTCCCTTTTTTGCGGCA
TTTTGCCTTCCTGTTTTTGCTCACCCAGAAACGCTGGTGAAAGTAAAAGATGCTGAAGATCAGTTGGGTG
CACGAGTGGGTTACATCGAACTGGATCTCAACAGCGGTAAGATCCTTGAGAGTTTTCGCCCCGAAGAACG
TTTTCCAATGATGAGCACTTTTAAAGTTCTGCTATGTGGCGCGGTATTATCCCGTATTGACGCCGGGCAA
GAGCAACTCGGTCGCCGCATACACTATTCTCAGAATGACTTGGTTGAGTACTCACCAGTCACAGAAAAGC
ATCTTACGGATGGCATGACAGTAAGAGAATTATGCAGTGCTGCCATAACCATGAGTGATAACACTGCGGC
CAACTTACTTCTGACAACGATCGGAGGACCGAAGGAGCTAACCGCTTTTTTGCACAACATGGGGGATCAT
GTAACTCGCCTTGATCGTTGGGAACCGGAGCTGAATGAAGCCATACCAAACGACGAGCGTGACACCACGA
TGCCTGTAGCAATGGCAACAACGTTGCGCAAACTATTAACTGGCGAACTACTTACTCTAGCTTCCCGGCA
ACAATTAATAGACTGGATGGAGGCGGATAAAGTTGCAGGACCACTTCTGCGCTCGGCCCTTCCGGCTGGC
TGGTTTATTGCTGATAAATCTGGAGCCGGTGAGCGTGGAAGCCGCGGTATCATTGCAGCACTGGGGCCAG
ATGGTAAGCCCTCCCGTATCGTAGTTATCTACACGACGGGGAGTCAGGCAACTATGGATGAACGAAATAG
ACAGATCGCTGAGATAGGTGCCTCACTGATTAAGCATTGGTAACTGTCAGACCAAGTTTACTCATATATA
CTTTAGATTGATTTAAAACTTCATTTTTAATTTAAAAGGATCTAGGTGAAGATCCTTTTTGATAATCTCA
TGACCAAAATCCCTTAACGTGAGTTTTCGTTCCACTGAGCGTCAGACCCCGTAGAAAAGATCAAAGGATC
TTCTTGAGATCCTTTTTTTCTGCGCGTAATCTGCTGCTTGCAAACAAAAAAACCACCGCTACCAGCGGTG
GTTTGTTTGCCGGATCAAGAGCTACCAACTCTTTTTCCGAAGGTAACTGGCTTCAGCAGAGCGCAGATAC
CAAATACTGTTCTTCTAGTGTAGCCGTAGTTAGGCCACCACTTCAAGAACTCTGTAGCACCGCCTACATA
CCTCGCTCTGCTAATCCTGTTACCAGTGGCTGCTGCCAGTGGCGATAAGTCGTGTCTTACCGGGTTGGAC
TCAAGACGATAGTTACCGGATAAGGCGCAGCGGTCGGGCTGAACGGGGGGTTCGTGCACACAGCCCAGCT
TGGAGCGAACGACCTACACCGAACTGAGATACCTACAGCGTGAGCTATGAGAAAGCGCCACGCTTCCCGA
AGGGAGAAAGGCGGACAGGTATCCGGTAAGCGGCAGGGTCGGAACAGGAGAGCGCACGAGGGAGCTTCCA
GGGGGAAACGCCTGGTATCTTTATAGTCCTGTCGGGTTTCGCCACCTCTGACTTGAGCGTCGATTTTTGT
GATGCTCGTCAGGGGGGCGGAGCCTATGGAAAAACGCCAGCAACGCGGCCTTTTTACGGTTCCTGGCCTT
TTGCTGGCCTTTTGCTCA
